Addgene plasmid #217003: pET26b(modified)-Sm-U
Purpose: Expression of Small BiT-Linker-GvpU
Depositing lab: George Lu. Depositing organization: Rice University. Publication: Elucidating the assembly of gas vesicles by systematic protein-protein interaction analysis. Iburg M, Anderson AP, Wong VT, Anton ED, He A, Lu GJ. EMBO J. 2024 Oct;43(19):4156-4172. doi: 10.1038/s44318-024-00178-2. Epub 2024 Sep 3. PubMed 39227754.
Backbone
  Vector backbone: pET26b
  Vector type: Bacterial Expression
Growth in bacteria
  Bacterial resistance: Kanamycin, 50 μg/mL
  Growth temperature: 30°C
  Growth strain: DH5alpha
  Copy number: Low Copy
Gene/Insert
  Gene/Insert name: Small BiT-Linker-GvpU
  Species: Synthetic; Priestia megaterium
  Tag / fusion protein: Split Nanoluciferase SmallBiT (N terminal on insert)
  Cloning method: Gibson Cloning
Terms and licenses: Academic/Nonprofit Terms; Industry Terms: Not Available to Industry
Depositor comments: Please visit https://www.biorxiv.org/content/10.1101/2023.07.23.550228v1 for bioRxiv preprint. Please note: This plasmid contains a Y48C mutation in GvpU. This mutation is not expected to impact plasmid function.
How to cite: pET26b(modified)-Sm-U was a gift from George Lu (Addgene plasmid # 217003 ; http://n2t.net/addgene:217003 ; RRID:Addgene_217003)
