[The description below was written by a language model from this plasmid's Addgene catalogue record and pLannotate feature annotations shown in this document.]
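Description:
pET26b(modified)-Sm-U is a bacterial expression plasmid of about 5.7 kb, built on a modified pET26b backbone, that produces GvpU, a gas vesicle protein from Priestia megaterium. GvpU is fused at its N terminus through a linker to SmallBiT, the short peptide half of split NanoLuc luciferase. The fusion was assembled by Gibson cloning. It sits in a standard pET expression cassette consisting of a T7 promoter with an adjacent lac operator, the T7 gene 10 ribosome binding site, and a T7 terminator downstream. A plasmid-borne lacI gene under its own promoter supplies lac repressor, so expression needs a host that provides T7 RNA polymerase and is induced with IPTG or lactose. The annotation software did not label the SmallBiT-linker-GvpU coding region itself, but the unannotated gap between the RBS and the terminator is where it would lie. A short hit to a T7 gene 10B-derived solubility tag just before the terminator is only a fragment.

Selection is by kanamycin through an aph(3')-Ia gene. The feature table indicates that the "modified" backbone carries a p15A origin in place of the usual pBR322-type origin, alongside a small RSF origin fragment, the bom and rop elements, an f1 origin, and remnants of a tetracycline resistance gene. A p15A origin fits the recorded low copy number and would allow the plasmid to coexist with a ColE1-origin plasmid. The record does not state this rationale.

The construct comes from a systematic study of protein-protein interactions in gas vesicle assembly. In a split-luciferase assay of this kind, luminescence is restored when a SmallBiT fusion and a complementary LargeBiT-tagged partner are brought together. The depositor notes a Y48C substitution in GvpU that is not expected to affect function.
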