Features (pLannotate 1.2.2; 18 found; start..end, strand, type, name):
     13..441     +  rep_origin     f1 ori (sequence partly withheld): f1 bacteriophage origin of replication; arrow indicates direction of (+) strand synthesis
    494..551     +  promoter       AmpR promoter (fragment): bla
    560..1375    -  CDS            KanR: aminoglycoside phosphotransferase; aph(3')-Ia; confers resistance to kanamycin in bacteria or G418 (Geneticin®) in eukaryotes
   1497..2042    +  rep_origin     p15A ori: Plasmids containing the medium-copy-number p15A origin of replication can be propagated in E. coli cells that contain a second plasmid with the ColE1 origin.
   2102..2235    +  rep_origin     RSF ori (fragment): Plasmids containing the RSF 1030 origin of replication can be propagated in E. coli cells that contain additional plasmids with compatible origins.
   2240..2379    -  misc_feature   bom: basis of mobility region from pBR322
   2481..2672    -  CDS            rop: Rop protein, which maintains plasmids at low copy number; rop
   2689..3069    +  CDS            YPB1_ECOLX: Protein predicted: Swiss-Prot protein existence level 4. From Escherichia coli.
   3141..3432    -  CDS            TcR (fragment): tetracycline efflux protein; tet; confers resistance to tetracycline
   3447..3468    -  protein_bind   CAP binding site: CAP binding activates transcription in the presence of cAMP. E. coli catabolite activator protein
   3481..4563    -  CDS            lacI: lac repressor; lacI; The lac repressor binds to the lac operator to inhibit transcription in E. coli. This inhibition can be relieved by adding lactose or isopropyl-β-D-thiogalactopyranoside (IPTG).
   4564..4641    -  promoter       lacI promoter: lacI
   4649..4928    -  CDS            TcR (fragment): tetracycline efflux protein; tet; confers resistance to tetracycline
   4950..4968    +  promoter       T7 promoter: promoter for bacteriophage T7 RNA polymerase
   4969..4993    +  protein_bind   lac operator: The lac repressor binds to the lac operator to inhibit transcription in E. coli. This inhibition can be relieved by adding lactose or isopropyl-β-D-thiogalactopyranoside (IPTG). lac repressor encoded by lacI
   5008..5030    +  RBS            RBS: efficient ribosome binding site from bacteriophage T7 gene 10 (Olins and Rangwala, 1989)
   5577..5626    +  CDS            SET1 (fragment): solubility-enhancement tag derived from T7 phage gene 10B
   5634..5681    +  terminator     T7 terminator: transcription terminator for bacteriophage T7 RNA polymerase
>Addgene plasmid #217003 | pET26b(modified)-Sm-U | addgene full sequence | sequence record 445874 | Addgene NGS Result
TTGGCGAATGGG
[124 nt withheld, positions 13-136]
C
[91 nt withheld, positions 138-228]
A
[49 nt withheld, positions 230-278]
CCTTTGACGTTGGAGTCCACGTTCTTT
[37 nt withheld, positions 306-342]
ACCCTATCTCGGTCTATTCTTTTGATTTATAAGGGATTTTGCCGATTTCGGCCTATTGGTTAAAAAATGA
GCTGATTTAACAAAAATTTAACGCGAATTTTAACAAAATATTAACGCTTACAATTTAGGTGGCACTTTTC
GGGGAAATGTGCGCGGAACCCCTATTTGTTTATTTTTCTAAATACATTCAAATATGTATCCGCTCATGAA
TTAATTCTTAGAAAAACTCATCGAGCATCAAATGAAACTGCAATTTATTCATATCAGGATTATCAATACC
ATATTTTTGAAAAAGCCGTTTCTGTAATGAAGGAGAAAACTCACCGAGGCAGTTCCATAGGATGGCAAGA
TCCTGGTATCGGTCTGCGATTCCGACTCGTCCAACATCAATACAACCTATTAATTTCCCCTCGTCAAAAA
TAAGGTTATCAAGTGAGAAATCACCATGAGTGACGACTGAATCCGGTGAGAATGGCAAAAGTTTATGCAT
TTCTTTCCAGACTTGTTCAACAGGCCAGCCATTACGCTCGTCATCAAAATCACTCGCATCAACCAAACCG
TTATTCATTCGTGATTGCGCCTGAGCGAGACGAAATACGCGATCGCTGTTAAAAGGACAATTACAAACAG
GAATCGAATGCAACCGGCGCAGGAACACTGCCAGCGCATCAACAATATTTTCACCTGAATCAGGATATTC
TTCTAATACCTGGAATGCTGTTTTCCCGGGGATCGCAGTGGTGAGTAACCATGCATCATCAGGAGTACGG
ATAAAATGCTTGATGGTCGGAAGAGGCATAAATTCCGTCAGCCAGTTTAGTCTGACCATCTCATCTGTAA
CATCATTGGCAACGCTACCTTTGCCATGTTTCAGAAACAACTCTGGCGCATCGGGCTTCCCATACAATCG
ATAGATTGTCGCACCTGATTGCCCGACATTATCGCGAGCCCATTTATACCCATATAAATCAGCATCCATG
TTGGAATTTAATCGCGGCCTAGAGCAAGACGTTTCCCGTTGAATATGGCTCATAACACCCCTTGTATTAC
TGTTTATGTAAGCAGACAGTTTTATTGTTCATGACCAAAATCCCTTAACGTGAGTTTTCGTTCCACTGAG
CGTCAGACCCCGTAGAAAAGATCAAAGGATCTTCTTGAGATCGTTTTGGTCTGCGCGTAATCTCTTGCTC
TGAAAACGAAAAAACCGCCTTGCAGGGCGGTTTTTCGAAGGTTCTCTGAACTACCAACTCTTTGAACCGA
GGTAACTGGCTTGGAGGAGCGCAGTCACCAAAACTTGTCCTTTCAGTTTAGCCTTAACCGGCGCATGACT
TCAAGACTAACTCCTCTAAATCAATTACCAGTGGCTGCTGCCAGTGGTGCTTTTGCATGTCTTTCCGGGT
TGGACTCAAGACGATAGTTACCGGATAAGGCGCAGCGGTCGGACTGAACGGGGGGTTCGTGCATACAGTC
CAGCTTGGAGCGAACTGCCTACCCGGAACTGAGTGTCAGGCGTGGAATGAGACAAACGCGGCCATAACAG
CGGAATGACACCGGTAAACCGAAAGGCAGGAACAGGAGAGCGCACGAGGGAGCCGCCAGGGGGAAACGCC
TGGTATCTTTATAGTCCTGTCGGGTTTCGCCACCACTGATTTGAGCGTCAGATTTCGTGATGCTTGTCAG
GGGGGCGGAGCCTATGGAAAAACGTATGGAAAAACGCCAGCAACGCGGCCTTTTTACGGTTCCTGGCCTT
TTGCTGGCCTTTTGCTCACATGTTCTTTCCTGCGTTATCCCCTGATTCTGTGGATAACCGTATTACCGCC
TTTGAGTGAGCTGATACCGCTCGCCGCAGCCGAACGACCGAGCGCAGCGAGTCAGTGAGCGAGGAAGCGG
AAGAGCGCCTGATGCGGTATTTTCTCCTTACGCATCTGTGCGGTATTTCACACCGCAATGGTGCACTCTC
AGTACAATCTGCTCTGATGCCGCATAGTTAAGCCAGTATACACTCCGCTATCGCTACGTGACTGGGTCAT
GGCTGCGCCCCGACACCCGCCAACACCCGCTGACGCGCCCTGACGGGCTTGTCTGCTCCCGGCATCCGCT
TACAGACAAGCTGTGACCGTCTCCGGGAGCTGCATGTGTCAGAGGTTTTCACCGTCATCACCGAAACGCG
CGAGGCAGCTGCGGTAAAGCTCATCAGCGTGGTCGTGAAGCGATTCACAGATGTCTGCCTGTTCATCCGC
GTCCAGCTCGTTGAGTTTCTCCAGAAGCGTTAATGTCTGGCTTCTGATAAAGCGGGCCATGTTAAGGGCG
GTTTTTTCCTGTTTGGTCACTGATGCCTCCGTGTAAGGGGGATTTCTGTTCATGGGGGTAATGATACCGA
TGAAACGAGAGAGGATGCTCACGATACGGGTTACTGATGATGAACATGCCCGGTTACTGGAACGTTGTGA
GGGTAAACAACTGGCGGTATGGATGCGGCGGGACCAGAGAAAAATCACTCAGGGTCAATGCCAGCGCTTC
GTTAATACAGATGTAGGTGTTCCACAGGGTAGCCAGCAGCATCCTGCGATGCAGATCCGGAACATAATGG
TGCAGGGCGCTGACTTCCGCGTTTCCAGACTTTACGAAACACGGAAACCGAAGACCATTCATGTTGTTGC
TCAGGTCGCAGACGTTTTGCAGCAGCAGTCGCTTCACGTTCGCTCGCGTATCGGTGATTCATTCTGCTAA
CCAGTAAGGCAACCCCGCCAGCCTAGCCGGGTCCTCAACGACAGGAGCACGATCATGCGCACCCGTGGGG
CCGCCATGCCGGCGATAATGGCCTGCTTCTCGCCGAAACGTTTGGTGGCGGGACCAGTGACGAAGGCTTG
AGCGAGGGCGTGCAAGATTCCGAATACCGCAAGCGACAGGCCGATCATCGTCGCGCTCCAGCGAAAGCGG
TCCTCGCCGAAAATGACCCAGAGCGCTGCCGGCACCTGTCCTACGAGTTGCATGATAAAGAAGACAGTCA
TAAGTGCGGCGACGATAGTCATGCCCCGCGCCCACCGGAAGGAGCTGACTGGGTTGAAGGCTCTCAAGGG
CATCGGTCGAGATCCCGGTGCCTAATGAGTGAGCTAACTTACATTAATTGCGTTGCGCTCACTGCCCGCT
TTCCAGTCGGGAAACCTGTCGTGCCAGCTGCATTAATGAATCGGCCAACGCGCGGGGAGAGGCGGTTTGC
GTATTGGGCGCCAGGGTGGTTTTTCTTTTCACCAGTGAGACGGGCAACAGCTGATTGCCCTTCACCGCCT
GGCCCTGAGAGAGTTGCAGCAAGCGGTCCACGCTGGTTTGCCCCAGCAGGCGAAAATCCTGTTTGATGGT
GGTTAACGGCGGGATATAACATGAGCTGTCTTCGGTATCGTCGTATCCCACTACCGAGATATCCGCACCA
ACGCGCAGCCCGGACTCGGTAATGGCGCGCATTGCGCCCAGCGCCATCTGATCGTTGGCAACCAGCATCG
CAGTGGGAACGATGCCCTCATTCAGCATTTGCATGGTTTGTTGAAAACCGGACATGGCACTCCAGTCGCC
TTCCCGTTCCGCTATCGGCTGAATTTGATTGCGAGTGAGATATTTATGCCAGCCAGCCAGACGCAGACGC
GCCGAGACAGAACTTAATGGGCCCGCTAACAGCGCGATTTGCTGGTGACCCAATGCGACCAGATGCTCCA
CGCCCAGTCGCGTACCGTCTTCATGGGAGAAAATAATACTGTTGATGGGTGTCTGGTCAGAGACATCAAG
AAATAACGCCGGAACATTAGTGCAGGCAGCTTCCACAGCAATGGCATCCTGGTCATCCAGCGGATAGTTA
ATGATCAGCCCACTGACGCGTTGCGCGAGAAGATTGTGCACCGCCGCTTTACAGGCTTCGACGCCGCTTC
GTTCTACCATCGACACCACCACGCTGGCACCCAGTTGATCGGCGCGAGATTTAATCGCCGCGACAATTTG
CGACGGCGCGTGCAGGGCCAGACTGGAGGTGGCAACGCCAATCAGCAACGACTGTTTGCCCGCCAGTTGT
TGTGCCACGCGGTTGGGAATGTAATTCAGCTCCGCCATCGCCGCTTCCACTTTTTCCCGCGTTTTCGCAG
AAACGTGGCTGGCCTGGTTCACCACGCGGGAAACGGTCTGATAAGAGACACCGGCATACTCTGCGACATC
GTATAACGTTACTGGTTTCACATTCACCACCCTGAATTGACTCTCTTCCGGGCGCTATCATGCCATACCG
CGAAAGGTTTTGCGCCATTCGATGGTGTCCGGGATCTCGACGCTCTCCCTTATGCGACTCCTGCATTAGG
AAGCAGCCCAGTAGTAGGTTGAGGCCGTTGAGCACCGCCGCCGCAAGGAATGGTGCATGCAAGGAGATGG
CGCCCAACAGTCCCCCGGCCACGGGGCCTGCCACCATACCCACGCCGAAACAAGCGCTCATGAGCCCGAA
GTGGCGAGCCCGATCTTCCCCATCGGTGATGTCGGCGATATAGGCGCCAGCAACCGCACCTGTGGCGCCG
GTGATGCCGGCCACGATGCGTCCGGCGTAGAGGATCGAGATCTCGATCCCGCGAAATTAATACGACTCAC
TATAGGGGAATTGTGAGCGGATAACAATTCCCCTCTAGAAATAATTTTGTTTAACTTTAAGAAGGAGATA
TACATATGGTGACCGGCTACCGGCTGTTCGAGGAGATTCTGGTTTCTCAAGGCAGTTCAGGTGGTGGCGG
GAGCGGAGGTGGAGGCTCGAGCGGTAGTACAGGCCCTTCTTTTTCAACTAAAGACAATACGCTTGAATAC
TTTGTGAAAGCTTCTAATAAACACGGCTTTTCACTTGATATTTCATTAAATGTAAACGGCGCTGTGATTT
CCGGTACCATGATTTCAGCAAAAGAATGCTTTGATTACTTAAGCGAAACGTTTGAAGAAGGCAGTGAAGT
GGCTCAGGCGCTAAGCGAACAATTCTCTTTAGCAAGCGAAGCGAGCGAATCAAACGGAGAAGCAGAAGCC
CATTTTATTCATTTGAAAAATACAAAGATTTACTGTGGAGACAGTAAATCTACTCCTTCTAAAGGCAAAA
TCTTTTGGAGAGGGAAAATAGCAGAAGTAGACGGGTTTTTCTTAGGAAAGATTTCTGATGCAAAATCAAC
GAGTAAAAAGAGTTCATAAGGCTGTTTTGGCGGATGAGAGAAGATTGAGATCCGGCTGCTAACAAAGCCC
GAAAGGAAGCTGAGTTGGCTGCTGCCACCGCTGAGCAATAACTAGCATAACCCCTTGGGGCCTCTAAACG
GGTCTTGAGGGGTTTTTTGCTGAAAGGAGGAACTATATCCGGA
